Addgene plasmid #192573: Ef1a-DIO-somAion-citrine
Purpose: AAV-vector for optogenetic long-term silencing of Cre-positive neurons
Depositing lab: Simon Wiegert. Depositing organization: Universitaetsklinikum Hamburg-Eppendorf.
Backbone
  Vector backbone: pAAV2
  Backbone size w/o insert (bp): 5616
  Vector type: Mammalian Expression, AAV
Growth in bacteria
  Bacterial resistance: Ampicillin, 100 μg/mL
  Growth temperature: 37°C
  Growth strain: NEB Stable
  Copy number: High Copy
Gene/Insert
  Gene/Insert name: somAion
  Species: Synthetic; Chlamydomonas reinhardtii
  Insert size (bp): 1854
  Mutation: T59S, E83N, E90Q, E101S, V117R, E123S, C128A,D156C, T159G, G163A, V242R, T246N, N258Q, E273S
  Promoter: Ef1-alpha
  Tag / fusion protein: Citrine - soma-targeting motif from Kv2.1 channel (C terminal on insert)
  Cloning method: Restriction Enzyme; 5′ cloning site unspecified (destroyed during cloning); 3′ cloning site unspecified (destroyed during cloning)
Terms and licenses: Academic/Nonprofit Terms; Industry Terms: Not Available to Industry
How to cite: Ef1a-DIO-somAion-citrine was a gift from Simon Wiegert (Addgene plasmid # 192573 ; http://n2t.net/addgene:192573 ; RRID:Addgene_192573)
