[The description below was written by a language model from this plasmid's Addgene catalogue record and pLannotate feature annotations shown in this document.]
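Description:
Ef1a-DIO-somAion-citrine is an AAV transfer plasmid built on a pAAV2 backbone for Cre-dependent expression of an optogenetic silencing tool in mammalian neurons. It is propagated in E. coli as a high-copy plasmid through a ColE1/pUC-type origin and selected with ampicillin (AmpR under its own bla promoter). An f1 phage origin is also present. The expression cassette is flanked by AAV2 inverted terminal repeats, which allow the intervening DNA to be packaged into recombinant AAV particles. In the sequenced record the right ITR is annotated in full, whereas the left one is detected only as short fragments.

The payload, somAion, is a synthetic channelrhodopsin-2 derivative of Chlamydomonas reinhardtii origin. It carries fourteen listed substitutions, including C128A and D156C. The automated annotation therefore recognises only parts of the opsin as ChR2 fragments. The opsin is fused at its C terminus to the yellow fluorescent protein Citrine, followed by a soma-targeting motif from the Kv2.1 (Kcnb1) potassium channel, which restricts the protein to the cell body and makes expressing cells visible.

The fusion lies in inverted orientation downstream of the human EF-1α promoter, between oppositely oriented pairs of lox2272 and loxP sites (a DIO/FLEx arrangement). Cre recombinase flips the cassette and then locks it in the sense orientation, so only Cre-positive cells produce the protein. A WPRE element enhances transcript stability and expression, and a human growth hormone polyadenylation signal terminates the transcript. The stated purpose is long-term, light-driven silencing of genetically defined, Cre-expressing neurons after AAV delivery.
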