Features (pLannotate 1.2.2; 26 found; start..end, strand, type, name):
     12..39      +  repeat_region  AAV2 ITR (fragment): inverted terminal repeat of adeno-associated virus serotype 2 inverted
     68..95      +  repeat_region  AAV2 ITR (fragment): inverted terminal repeat of adeno-associated virus serotype 2 inverted
    158..224     +  CDS            small t antigen (fragment): SV40 (simian virus 40) small t antigen
    231..1409    +  promoter       EF-1α promoter: strong constitutive promoter for human elongation factor EF-1α
   1416..1433    +  misc_feature   MCS (fragment): pUC18/19 multiple cloning site
   1440..1473    +  protein_bind   lox2272: Cre-mediated recombination occurs in the 8-bp core sequence (GGATACTT). lox2272 sites are compatible with each other, but incompatible with loxP or loxN sites (Lee and Saito, 1988). Cre recombinase
   1474..1523    -  intron         β-globin intron (fragment): internally truncated intron from human β-globin
   1524..1557    +  protein_bind   loxP: Cre-mediated recombination occurs in the 8-bp core sequence (GCATACAT). Cre recombinase
   1578..1772    -  CDS            Kcnb1 (fragment): KCNB1_RAT - Experimental evidence at protein level: Swiss-Prot protein existence level 1. Voltage-gated potassium channel that mediates transmembrane potassium transport in excitable membranes, primarily in the brain, but also in the pancreas and cardiovascular system. Contributes to the regulation of the action potential (AP) repolarization, duration and frequency of repetitive AP firing in neurons, muscle cells and endocrine cells and plays a role in homeostatic attenuation of electrical excitability throughout the brain (PubMed:10024359, PubMed:10618149, PubMed:12451110, PubMed:17379638, Pu
   1773..2486    -  CDS            Citrine: Citrine is a basic (constitutively fluorescent) yellow fluorescent protein published in 2001, derived from Aequorea victoria. It has moderate acid sensitivity.
   2502..2857    -  CDS            ChR2 (fragment): N-terminal fragment of channelrhodopsin-2 from the alga Chlamydomonas reinhardtii (Nagel et al., 2003) blue light-activated cation channel
   3395..3428    -  CDS            ChR2(H134R) (fragment): H134R mutant of an N-terminal fragment of channelrhodopsin-2 from the alga Chlamydomonas reinhardtii (Nagel et al., 2005) blue light-activated cation channel
   3445..3478    -  protein_bind   lox2272: Cre-mediated recombination occurs in the 8-bp core sequence (GGATACTT). lox2272 sites are compatible with each other, but incompatible with loxP or loxN sites (Lee and Saito, 1988). Cre recombinase
   3479..3528    -  intron         β-globin intron (fragment): internally truncated intron from human β-globin
   3529..3562    -  protein_bind   loxP: Cre-mediated recombination occurs in the 8-bp core sequence (GCATACAT). Cre recombinase
   3563..3587    +  misc_feature   MCS (fragment): pBluescript multiple cloning site
   3587..4175    +  misc_feature   WPRE: woodchuck hepatitis virus posttranscriptional regulatory element
   4207..4683    +  polyA_signal   hGH poly(A) signal: human growth hormone polyadenylation signal
   4723..4863    +  repeat_region  AAV2 ITR: inverted terminal repeat of adeno-associated virus serotype 2 inverted
   4868..4919    -  misc_feature   bom (fragment): basis of mobility region from pBR322
   4938..5393    +  rep_origin     f1 ori (sequence partly withheld): f1 bacteriophage origin of replication; arrow indicates direction of (+) strand synthesis
   5394..5443    -  misc_feature   bom (fragment): basis of mobility region from pBR322
   5545..5580    -  CDS            rop (fragment): Rop protein, which maintains plasmids at low copy number; rop
   5675..5779    +  promoter       AmpR promoter: bla
   5780..6640    +  CDS            AmpR: β-lactamase; bla; confers resistance to ampicillin, carbenicillin, and related antibiotics
   6811..7399    +  rep_origin     ori: high-copy-number ColE1/pMB1/pBR322/pUC origin of replication
>Addgene plasmid #192573 | Ef1a-DIO-somAion-citrine | addgene full sequence | sequence record 379368 | Addgene NGS Result
CCTGCAGGCAGCTGCGCGCTCGCTCGCTCACTGAGGCCGCCCGGGCGTCGGGCGACCTTTGGTCGCCCGG
CCTCAGTGAGCGAGCGAGCGCGCAGAGAGGGAGTGGCCAACTCCATCACTAGGGGTTCCTGCGGCCGCAC
GCGTAAGCTTTGCAAAGATGGATAAAGTTTTAAACAGAGAGGAATCTTTGCAGCTAATGGACCTTCTAGG
TCTTGAAAGGAGTGGGAATTGGCTCCGGTGCCCGTCAGTGGGCAGAGCGCACATCGCCCACAGTCCCCGA
GAAGTTGGGGGGAGGGGTCGGCAATTGAACCGGTGCCTAGAGAAGGTGGCGCGGGGTAAACTGGGAAAGT
GATGTCGTGTACTGGCTCCGCCTTTTTCCCGAGGGTGGGGGAGAACCGTATATAAGTGCAGTAGTCGCCG
TGAACGTTCTTTTTCGCAACGGGTTTGCCGCCAGAACACAGGTAAGTGCCGTGTGTGGTTCCCGCGGGCC
TGGCCTCTTTACGGGTTATGGCCCTTGCGTGCCTTGAATTACTTCCACCTGGCTGCAGTACGTGATTCTT
GATCCCGAGCTTCGGGTTGGAAGTGGGTGGGAGAGTTCGAGGCCTTGCGCTTAAGGAGCCCCTTCGCCTC
GTGCTTGAGTTGAGGCCTGGCCTGGGCGCTGGGGCCGCCGCGTGCGAATCTGGTGGCACCTTCGCGCCTG
TCTCGCTGCTTTCGATAAGTCTCTAGCCATTTAAAATTTTTGATGACCTGCTGCGACGCTTTTTTTCTGG
CAAGATAGTCTTGTAAATGCGGGCCAAGATCTGCACACTGGTATTTCGGTTTTTGGGGCCGCGGGCGGCG
ACGGGGCCCGTGCGTCCCAGCGCACATGTTCGGCGAGGCGGGGCCTGCGAGCGCGGCCACCGAGAATCGG
ACGGGGGTAGTCTCAAGCTGGCCGGCCTGCTCTGGTGCCTGGCCTCGCGCCGCCGTGTATCGCCCCGCCC
TGGGCGGCAAGGCTGGCCCGGTCGGCACCAGTTGCGTGAGCGGAAAGATGGCCGCTTCCCGGCCCTGCTG
CAGGGAGCTCAAAATGGAGGACGCGGCGCTCGGGAGAGCGGGCGGGTGAGTCACCCACACAAAGGAAAAG
GGCCTTTCCGTCCTCAGCCGTCGCTTCATGTGACTCCACGGAGTACCGGGCGCCGTCCAGGCACCTCGAT
TAGTTCTCGAGCTTTTGGAGTACGTCGTCTTTAGGTTGGGGGGAGGGGTTTTATGCGATGGAGTTTCCCC
ACACTGAGTGGGTGGAGACTGAAGTTAGGCCAGCTTGGCACTTGATGTAATTCTCCTTGGAATTTGCCCT
TTTTGAGTTTGGATCTTGGTTCATTCTCAAGCCTCAGACAGTGGTTCAAAGTTTTTTTCTTCCATTTCAG
GTGTCGTGAGGTACCGGATCCTCTAGAGTCGACTCCGGAATAACTTCGTATAGGATACTTTATACGAAGT
TATGCAGAATGGTAGCTGGATTGTAGCTGCTATTAGCAATATGAAACCTCTTAATAACTTCGTATAGCAT
ACATTATACGAAGTTATGGCGCGAGCTTTCTAGATCAGAAGCGGGTGGCCTCGGGGAAGTCGGTGGCGCA
GCTGATGAAGCTGTCGATGCTGCTCATGCTGCGCATGTCGATCACGCCCTCGGTGCGGGCGGGCAGGGGG
GCCACGGGGCTGGGCATGCTGCTCATCTCCAGCTCCTCGGGGGGCTTGCTCTGGGGGGCCATCTCCTTGG
TGTTCAGGATGGGCTGGCTCTGCTTGTACAGCTCGTCCATGCCCAGGGTGATGCCGGCGGCGGTCACGAA
CTCCAGCAGCACCATGTGGTCGCGCTTCTCGTTGGGGTCCTTGCTCAGGGCGCTCTGGTAGCTCAGGTAG
TGGTTGTCGGGCAGCAGCACGGGGCCGTCGCCGATGGGGGTGTTCTGCTGGTAGTGGTCGGCCAGCTGCA
CGCTGCCGTCCTCGATGTTGTGGCGGATCTTGAAGTTCACCTTGATGCCGTTCTTCTGCTTGTCGGCCAT
GATGTACACGTTGTGGCTGTTGTAGTTGTACTCCAGCTTGTGGCCCAGGATGTTGCCGTCCTCCTTGAAG
TCGATGCCCTTCAGCTCGATGCGGTTCACCAGGGTGTCGCCCTCGAACTTCACCTCGGCGCGGGTCTTGT
AGTTGCCGTCGTCCTTGAAGAAGATGGTGCGCTCCTGCACGTAGCCCTCGGGCATGGCGCTCTTGAAGAA
GTCGTGCTGCTTCATGTGGTCGGGGTAGCGGGCGAAGCACATCAGGCCGTAGCCGAAGGTGGTCACCAGG
GTGGGCCAGGGCACGGGCAGCTTGCCGGTGGTGCAGATGAACTTCAGGGTCAGCTTGCCGTAGGTGGCGT
CGCCCTCGCCCTCGCCGCTCACGCTGAACTTGTGGCCGTTCACGTCGCCGTCCAGCTCCACCAGGATGGG
CACCACGCCGGTGAACAGCTCCTCGCCCTTGCTCACCACCTCGAGTGCCGCGACCGCGCCAGCCTCGGCC
TCGTCCTCCACCAGCGTCTCGACCTCAATCTCAGTGCCACCAATGTTCAATTTGGTGGTCTTGCGAATGT
CGCCGTGGATGAGGATATGGCTGTGGATCAGCACGCGCAGGTAGTGGCCGAGCAGACCCCAGCACTGCTT
CGACATCAGGTCAATGATGGTGTGGCCGACGTTGGAGCCGTACCGGCTCAGGACGCCGAAGCCCTCGGGG
CCGAGGATGAACAGGATGGGGAACATACCCCATGATACGAAGAAGAGCCAAGCCATGCCAGTCACCACCT
GGCGACACCGGCCCTTCGGCACGGTGTGGTACGCCTCAATGTAGACCTTGGCTGCGTTGAAGAATGTGTA
GATGCCGTAGCACAGGCCCATCAGGAAGAAAATGACACGGACGTATCCCTTGGACAGCGCGGCCGTGGTG
GCCCACACGATGCCGCCGATGCATGACACCAGCAGACCCATGGTACGCTTGTTATAGTCGTTCGCCAGAC
CCGTAAGGTTGCTCAGGTGGATAAGAATGACAGGGGCGGTCAGCAGCCAGCTCGCGTAACGAAGCCACCG
GGTCTTGTTGCCGTTGGATGAGTAGATCACCGCAGGTTCGTCAAAGCTATGGAAATACTCGATGATGAAC
TTGATCATCTGGATCGTGGCCACGTAAATGTTCTCCCAGCCGCAAGTAGACTTCCAGGTCTGGTAGCCGT
AGAACATCAGGCAGAGCGCTGAAAGCGCAAAAGAAATCCACTGCAGAATGTTGGCAGCCAACTTCTCGGC
ATTTGTTCCGTTGGATTTAAGCCAAGCCAAGCAGAAGCACTGGCCGTTGTTCGGGATGCAAATAACAGAA
CCATTGTTCTCAAGAGTGTATGAGGTTTGGAAGAGTCCGACGGCAGACAAAGCGCCGCCATAGTCCATGG
TGGCGCTAGCTAGCATAACTTCGTATAAAGTATCCTATACGAAGTTATTTGCCTTAACCCAGAAATTATC
ACTGTTATTCTTTAGAATGGTGCAAAGAATAACTTCGTATAATGTATGCTATACGAAGTTATGAATTCGA
TATCAAGCTTATCGATAATCAACCTCTGGATTACAAAATTTGTGAAAGATTGACTGGTATTCTTAACTAT
GTTGCTCCTTTTACGCTATGTGGATACGCTGCTTTAATGCCTTTGTATCATGCTATTGCTTCCCGTATGG
CTTTCATTTTCTCCTCCTTGTATAAATCCTGGTTGCTGTCTCTTTATGAGGAGTTGTGGCCCGTTGTCAG
GCAACGTGGCGTGGTGTGCACTGTGTTTGCTGACGCAACCCCCACTGGTTGGGGCATTGCCACCACCTGT
CAGCTCCTTTCCGGGACTTTCGCTTTCCCCCTCCCTATTGCCACGGCGGAACTCATCGCCGCCTGCCTTG
CCCGCTGCTGGACAGGGGCTCGGCTGTTGGGCACTGACAATTCCGTGGTGTTGTCGGGGAAATCATCGTC
CTTTCCTTGGCTGCTCGCCTATGTTGCCACCTGGATTCTGCGCGGGACGTCCTTCTGCTACGTCCCTTCG
GCCCTCAATCCAGCGGACCTTCCTTCCCGCGGCCTGCTGCCGGCTCTGCGGCCTCTTCCGCGTCTTCGCC
TTCGCCCTCAGACGAGTCGGATCTCCCTTTGGGCCGCCTCCCCGCATCGATACCGAGCGCTGCTCGAGAG
ATCTACGGGTGGCATCCCTGTGACCCCTCCCCAGTGCCTCTCCTGGCCCTGGAAGTTGCCACTCCAGTGC
CCACCAGCCTTGTCCTAATAAAATTAAGTTGCATCATTTTGTCTGACTAGGTGTCCTTCTATAATATTAT
GGGGTGGAGGGGGGTGGTATGGAGCAAGGGGCAAGTTGGGAAGACAACCTGTAGGGCCTGCGGGGTCTAT
TGGGAACCAAGCTGGAGTGCAGTGGCACAATCTTGGCTCACTGCAATCTCCGCCTCCTGGGTTCAAGCGA
TTCTCCTGCCTCAGCCTCCCGAGTTGTTGGGATTCCAGGCATGCATGACCAGGCTCAGCTAATTTTTGTT
TTTTTGGTAGAGACGGGGTTTCACCATATTGGCCAGGCTGGTCTCCAACTCCTAATCTCAGGTGATCTAC
CCACCTTGGCCTCCCAAATTGCTGGGATTACAGGCGTGAACCACTGCTCCCTTCCCTGTCCTTCTGATTT
TGTAGGTAACCACGTGCGGACCGAGCGGCCGCAGGAACCCCTAGTGATGGAGTTGGCCACTCCCTCTCTG
CGCGCTCGCTCGCTCACTGAGGCCGGGCGACCAAAGGTCGCCCGACGCCCGGGCTTTGCCCGGGCGGCCT
CAGTGAGCGAGCGAGCGCGCAGCTGCCTGCAGGGGCGCCTGATGCGGTATTTTCTCCTTACGCATCTGTG
CGGTATTTCACACCGCATA
[95 nt withheld, positions 4920-5014]
T
[46 nt withheld, positions 5016-5061]
C
[141 nt withheld, positions 5063-5203]
CCTTTGACGTTGGAGTCCACGTTCTTT
[37 nt withheld, positions 5231-5267]
ACTCTATCTCGGGCTATTCTTTTGATTTATAAGGGATTTTGCCGATTTCGGTCTATTGGTTAAAAAATGA
GCTGATTTAACAAAAATTTAACGCGAATTTTAACAAAATATTAACGTTTACAATTTTATGGTGCACTCTC
AGTACAATCTGCTCTGATGCCGCATAGTTAAGCCAGCCCCGACACCCGCCAACACCCGCTGACGCGCCCT
GACGGGCTTGTCTGCTCCCGGCATCCGCTTACAGACAAGCTGTGACCGTCTCCGGGAGCTGCATGTGTCA
GAGGTTTTCACCGTCATCACCGAAACGCGCGAGACGAAAGGGCCTCGTGATACGCCTATTTTTATAGGTT
AATGTCATGATAATAATGGTTTCTTAGACGTCAGGTGGCACTTTTCGGGGAAATGTGCGCGGAACCCCTA
TTTGTTTATTTTTCTAAATACATTCAAATATGTATCCGCTCATGAGACAATAACCCTGATAAATGCTTCA
ATAATATTGAAAAAGGAAGAGTATGAGTATTCAACATTTCCGTGTCGCCCTTATTCCCTTTTTTGCGGCA
TTTTGCCTTCCTGTTTTTGCTCACCCAGAAACGCTGGTGAAAGTAAAAGATGCTGAAGATCAGTTGGGTG
CACGAGTGGGTTACATCGAACTGGATCTCAACAGCGGTAAGATCCTTGAGAGTTTTCGCCCCGAAGAACG
TTTTCCAATGATGAGCACTTTTAAAGTTCTGCTATGTGGCGCGGTATTATCCCGTATTGACGCCGGGCAA
GAGCAACTCGGTCGCCGCATACACTATTCTCAGAATGACTTGGTTGAGTACTCACCAGTCACAGAAAAGC
ATCTTACGGATGGCATGACAGTAAGAGAATTATGCAGTGCTGCCATAACCATGAGTGATAACACTGCGGC
CAACTTACTTCTGACAACGATCGGAGGACCGAAGGAGCTAACCGCTTTTTTGCACAACATGGGGGATCAT
GTAACTCGCCTTGATCGTTGGGAACCGGAGCTGAATGAAGCCATACCAAACGACGAGCGTGACACCACGA
TGCCTGTAGCAATGGCAACAACGTTGCGCAAACTATTAACTGGCGAACTACTTACTCTAGCTTCCCGGCA
ACAATTAATAGACTGGATGGAGGCGGATAAAGTTGCAGGACCACTTCTGCGCTCGGCCCTTCCGGCTGGC
TGGTTTATTGCTGATAAATCTGGAGCCGGTGAGCGTGGGTCTCGCGGTATCATTGCAGCACTGGGGCCAG
ATGGTAAGCCCTCCCGTATCGTAGTTATCTACACGACGGGGAGTCAGGCAACTATGGATGAACGAAATAG
ACAGATCGCTGAGATAGGTGCCTCACTGATTAAGCATTGGTAACTGTCAGACCAAGTTTACTCATATATA
CTTTAGATTGATTTAAAACTTCATTTTTAATTTAAAAGGATCTAGGTGAAGATCCTTTTTGATAATCTCA
TGACCAAAATCCCTTAACGTGAGTTTTCGTTCCACTGAGCGTCAGACCCCGTAGAAAAGATCAAAGGATC
TTCTTGAGATCCTTTTTTTCTGCGCGTAATCTGCTGCTTGCAAACAAAAAAACCACCGCTACCAGCGGTG
GTTTGTTTGCCGGATCAAGAGCTACCAACTCTTTTTCCGAAGGTAACTGGCTTCAGCAGAGCGCAGATAC
CAAATACTGTTCTTCTAGTGTAGCCGTAGTTAGGCCACCACTTCAAGAACTCTGTAGCACCGCCTACATA
CCTCGCTCTGCTAATCCTGTTACCAGTGGCTGCTGCCAGTGGCGATAAGTCGTGTCTTACCGGGTTGGAC
TCAAGACGATAGTTACCGGATAAGGCGCAGCGGTCGGGCTGAACGGGGGGTTCGTGCACACAGCCCAGCT
TGGAGCGAACGACCTACACCGAACTGAGATACCTACAGCGTGAGCTATGAGAAAGCGCCACGCTTCCCGA
AGGGAGAAAGGCGGACAGGTATCCGGTAAGCGGCAGGGTCGGAACAGGAGAGCGCACGAGGGAGCTTCCA
GGGGGAAACGCCTGGTATCTTTATAGTCCTGTCGGGTTTCGCCACCTCTGACTTGAGCGTCGATTTTTGT
GATGCTCGTCAGGGGGGCGGAGCCTATGGAAAAACGCCAGCAACGCGGCCTTTTTACGGTTCCTGGCCTT
TTGCTGGCCTTTTGCTCACATGT
