>Addgene plasmid #192573 | Ef1a-DIO-somAion-citrine | depositor partial sequence | sequence record 373138 | somAion-Citrine insert
TCAGAAGCGGGTGGCCTCGGGGAAGTCGGTGGCGCAGCTGATGAAGCTGTCGATGCTGCTCATGCTGCGC
ATGTCGATCACGCCCTCGGTGCGGGCGGGCAGGGGGGCCACGGGGCTGGGCATGCTGCTCATCTCCAGCT
CCTCGGGGGGCTTGCTCTGGGGGGCCATCTCCTTGGTGTTCAGGATGGGCTGGCTCTGCTTGTACAGCTC
GTCCATGCCCAGGGTGATGCCGGCGGCGGTCACGAACTCCAGCAGCACCATGTGGTCGCGCTTCTCGTTG
GGGTCCTTGCTCAGGGCGCTCTGGTAGCTCAGGTAGTGGTTGTCGGGCAGCAGCACGGGGCCGTCGCCGA
TGGGGGTGTTCTGCTGGTAGTGGTCGGCCAGCTGCACGCTGCCGTCCTCGATGTTGTGGCGGATCTTGAA
GTTCACCTTGATGCCGTTCTTCTGCTTGTCGGCCATGATGTACACGTTGTGGCTGTTGTAGTTGTACTCC
AGCTTGTGGCCCAGGATGTTGCCGTCCTCCTTGAAGTCGATGCCCTTCAGCTCGATGCGGTTCACCAGGG
TGTCGCCCTCGAACTTCACCTCGGCGCGGGTCTTGTAGTTGCCGTCGTCCTTGAAGAAGATGGTGCGCTC
CTGCACGTAGCCCTCGGGCATGGCGCTCTTGAAGAAGTCGTGCTGCTTCATGTGGTCGGGGTAGCGGGCG
AAGCACATCAGGCCGTAGCCGAAGGTGGTCACCAGGGTGGGCCAGGGCACGGGCAGCTTGCCGGTGGTGC
AGATGAACTTCAGGGTCAGCTTGCCGTAGGTGGCGTCGCCCTCGCCCTCGCCGCTCACGCTGAACTTGTG
GCCGTTCACGTCGCCGTCCAGCTCCACCAGGATGGGCACCACGCCGGTGAACAGCTCCTCGCCCTTGCTC
ACCACCTCGAGTGCCGCGACCGCGCCAGCCTCGGCCTCGTCCTCCACCAGCGTCTCGACCTCAATCTCAG
TGCCACCAATGTTCAATTTGGTGGTCTTGCGAATGTCGCCGTGGATGAGGATATGGCTGTGGATCAGCAC
GCGCAGGTAGTGGCCGAGCAGACCCCAGCACTGCTTCGACATCAGGTCAATGATGGTGTGGCCGACGTTG
GAGCCGTACCGGCTCAGGACGCCGAAGCCCTCGGGGCCGAGGATGAACAGGATGGGGAACATACCCCATG
ATACGAAGAAGAGCCAAGCCATGCCAGTCACCACCTGGCGACACCGGCCCTTCGGCACGGTGTGGTACGC
CTCAATGTAGACCTTGGCTGCGTTGAAGAATGTGTAGATGCCGTAGCACAGGCCCATCAGGAAGAAAATG
ACACGGACGTATCCCTTGGACAGCGCGGCCGTGGTGGCCCACACGATGCCGCCGATGCATGACACCAGCA
GACCCATGGTACGCTTGTTATAGTCGTTCGCCAGACCCGTAAGGTTGCTCAGGTGGATAAGAATGACAGG
GGCGGTCAGCAGCCAGCTCGCGTAACGAAGCCACCGGGTCTTGTTGCCGTTGGATGAGTAGATCACCGCA
GGTTCGTCAAAGCTATGGAAATACTCGATGATGAACTTGATCATCTGGATCGTGGCCACGTAAATGTTCT
CCCAGCCGCAAGTAGACTTCCAGGTCTGGTAGCCGTAGAACATCAGGCAGAGCGCTGAAAGCGCAAAAGA
AATCCACTGCAGAATGTTGGCAGCCAACTTCTCGGCATTTGTTCCGTTGGATTTAAGCCAAGCCAAGCAG
AAGCACTGGCCGTTGTTCGGGATGCAAATAACAGAACCATTGTTCTCAAGAGTGTATGAGGTTTGGAAGA
GTCCGACGGCAGACAAAGCGCCGCCATAGTCCAT
